>Addgene plasmid #98414 | pYZ158 | addgene full sequence | sequence record 198980 | Addgene NGS Result
AGCGCCCAATACGCAAACCGCCTCTCCCCGCGCGTTGGCCGATTCATTAATGCAGCTGGCACGACAGGTT
TCCCGACTGGAAAGCGGGCAGTGAGCGCAACGCAATTAATGTGAGTTAGCTCACTCATTAGGCACCCCAG
GCTTTACACTTTATGCTTCCGGCTCGTATGTTGTGTGGAATTGTGAGCGGATAACAATTTCACACAGGAA
ACAGCTATGACCATGATTACGCCAAGCGCGCAATTAACCCTCACTAAAGGGAACAAAAGCTGGAGCTCCA
CCGCGGTGGCGGCCGCTCTAGAACTAGTCGATCCGCCGGGCTGCAGGAATTCGATATCAAGGTTATCGAT
ACCGTCCACCTCGAGGGGGGGCCCGGTACCCAATTCGCCCTATAGTGAGTCGTATTACGCGCGCTCACTG
GCCGTCGTTTTACAACGTCGTGACTGGGAAAACCCTGGCGTTACCCAACTTAATCGCCTTGCAGCACATC
CCCCTTTCGCCAGCTGGCGTAATAGCGAAGAGGCCCGCACCGATCGCCCTTCCCAACAGTTGCGCAGCCT
GAATGGCGAATGG
[124 nt withheld, positions 574-697]
C
[91 nt withheld, positions 699-789]
A
[49 nt withheld, positions 791-839]
CCTTTGACGTTGGAGTCCACGTTCTTT
[37 nt withheld, positions 867-903]
ACCCTATCTCGGTCTATTCTTTTGATTTATAAGGGATTTTGCCGATTTCGGCCTATTGGTTAAAAAATGA
GCTGATTTAACAAAAATTTAACGCGAATTTTAACAAAATATTAACGTTTACAATTTCAACTCGGTCATAA
AGTTGAACGGATGTCGTAAATCAATTCCATGCTTTTGCAACTTAATACATCTTTGCTTGACTATAACATA
CCAAAAGAAAAAACATTAGAGCCTTAAAATTTACGCTTTTGTCAATTGCATTTTTAACGATAATAAATAT
GCGACACAATTAATCAATAAAAATTAGGTCAAATCAAATGATATGAATTTATTCTACATTAAACCCTATT
ACAAAATTTTTTCAAGTTCTTCAACAACAGCCTTAGTAATATCAGCGGTAGAAGCCTCACCTCCCAAATC
GCGAGTATAAAGACCACGTCCACCAATTGAAGTATCATCCAAGACCTTGCGTACGGCGGCTTCGATAGCT
TCAGCCTCCTTAGGAGCATTCAAACCATAACGAAGGAGAAGGGAAGCAGATAAAATTGTACCAACAGGAT
TAACAATGCCCTTGCCAGCGATATCGGGAGCGCTACCGTGAATGGGCTCAACCAAACAATGAACCTTTTC
TTCTGATTTTCCTACCACACCGGAAAGGGAGGCAGAAGGCAAAAGGCCCAAGCTACCAGGAATGACAGAA
GCCTCATCTGAAATAATGTCACCAAACAAGTTGTCAGTCAAAACAACACCGTTAAGTGTACGAGGGCTCT
TGACCAAAAGCATGGCTGCGGAGTCAATGAGCTGGTTTTTTAAGGTAAGGTGAGGATATTCCTCCTTAAA
AATCTTAGCTACAGTCTTGCGCCAAAGACGAGAAGTTGCCAAAACATTAGCTTTGTCGAGTAATGTGACG
GGAGCAGGAGGGTTGGAAGTTTCAGCTAACCAAGCAGCCAAACGAGCAATACGAGAAACTTCTTCCAAAC
TGTAAGGCCAAGTGTCCATAGCATAACCCGATCCGTTGTCCTCAGTGCGCTCACCAAAGTAACAACCTCC
AGTAAGTTCTCGTACAACACAAAAATCGACACCTTCAACGATTTCAGGCTTCAAAGGGCTGTACTTGACT
AAAGACTTGCTGGCAAAGTTGCAAGGTCGAAGGTTGGCCCAAACACCCATACTCTTACGAAGCTTCAATA
AACCTTGCTCAGGACGACAATTGGGGTTGGTCCATTCAGGACCACCAACGGCACCCAAAAGAACACCGTC
AGCTTCCAAACAAGCCTTCACAGTCTCGTCAGTCAAAGGGGTTCCATAGGCATCAATAGAGGCACCTCCA
ATCTTGTGTTCTTCAAACTCCAGTTTTAACTCAGGTCGCTTCTTCTCAACGACTTTCAAAACCTCCAAGG
CAGAAGCAACAATTTCAGGGCCAATATGATCTCCTGGTAAGACGACGATTTTCTTTGCACACATGTTGTT
GAAGAAGTTTTGTTGTGAAATGGTTTCGTGAAAGTTTCAGACCCTACCGCAAAAATGCCTGGTTTCGGGA
AACTCAACACTGTTGCACTTTTTATACTACAGATTGGGATATCGATAATATTGCGTAAAAAATCCTTTTT
TTAAAAAGCTTGTTTACAGTAACGTAAATGACCAGAAATCAGATGAAAATCACAAGAAAGCAAATAATTC
ACGTTAAATCCTGATATGTTTGATTTTGTGATGAAATCATGGATGTTCATAGGAATTGTTGAAATTGCGC
TTTTTTAACGAAATATACAAGTATCCTGGAGCTTACTTAATTAATTAATGAATCTTTGTTTCTAGATATT
AAAATAGTAGCCTCAATTATCAGCGCTTTCTACGTTAGTAAACGAAATTTTTAATGTCAAAAAAATGTTT
AATAGACAGTACGAATATGCATTATAATGTTCATAAATAATTTGAGTATGTGTACGAGTTGTCTTTAAAC
CCACAGAGGTAGAATGTATATATAAAATTAATAAGCTAAGTGTAATACTTAAAAAATACATGTCGATCGA
CTCTAGAGGATCAGAAAATTATCGCCATAAAAGACAGAATAAGTCATCAGCGGTTGTTTCATTTCCTATA
TTTTTTTTTTATTTTTTTATTTTTTAATAAGGGAAAATTTAACGTCTAAGGATACAGAAGATTGTTAGCA
CATTAAAGTAATAAAGGCTTAAGTAGTAAGTGCCTTAGCATGTTATTGTATTTCAAAGGACATAATCTAA
AATAATAACAATATCATTTCTCACAAGTTATTCAATTTTCTTTTTTTTTTCTAATAATATCAAGAATGTA
TTATTTGTTTGACATAAGTCAACTAATTTATTTAATATGCTGGATTAATCTTGCAGACATGTAAATTAAC
AAGTTTTAGTCAAATAACGTTGAAGTTTCAATGAACTCAAATAATTTCTCTTTTTTTTTATATAACCATA
ATCTGATTTATATTTTCCGCAGGGATCAACTGAAGTTATGACATTTGGATTGGATCACTTATAACCTTGG
TCGCCAAATAATACAAAAATCAGCGTTATAAAACAAAGAAGGTTTTTGTTAAGAAATTAATCCTCTTTCT
TGATAAGAAAGTTGAACCGAAATTGCAGATACTGATATATGAAAATAATACCCACAATTTTGGGAATAGC
GCAAGCCTCAATTTAAACAATAGGTGAGGACACATGATAATGACCTCAATGATTGTTAGAAGAAAAGAGC
CTCATTACAAAATCGAAAAATGAATGGTTGGGTACAAGTTTCCAAAACATGGTAAAGTGGACTTTGCGTA
TGAGACGTAAATAGAAAAAAACACTTGTTATATGTTTTCTAGAATTATTGTTGTCTCTTTATGGTTGGAT
GATGCAAAATAGTAATTTCGGTTAGTTGCTGTAAAACACCACGAGACAAATAGATATGGATATTTATTAA
ATCAGGAAAAACGTAACTCTCGGCTACTGGATGGTTCAGTCACCCAACGATTACTGGGGAGAGAAAACAG
GGCAAAAGCAAAGCTTAAAGGAATCCGATTGTCATTCGGCAATGTGCAGCGAAACTAAAAACCGGATAAT
GGACCTGTTAATCGAAACATTGAAGATATATAAAGGAAGAGGAATCCTGGCATATCATCAATTGAATAAG
TTGAATTAATTATTTCAATCTCATTCTCACTTTCTGACTTATAGTCGCTTTGTTAAATCATATGTCGACT
CTAGAGGATCCCCGGGTAAAAGGAATGTCTCCCTTGCCAGTACTGCTAGGGTTTTTCTTTCAAACTATGG
AAGCCCATTCAAGCTGCATATTACGATTTTGTTTTTCGCTTTTAGAAAGTGGTTTAGATGAGATAATAGA
AAAATTCTTGATCTCCGACAACGAGTACTTTTATTTTTTTTGCTAATCACTTTACTCAATATTAGCTCGA
AATCGTAGAAACGTAGACGGGTGCGGGATACCGAGTGGTGTAGTTAAGAATTTTTATAAACCACGTGGCC
CAAAAATATGAACCCAAAACGTTTATACATGAGTATACTTTAAGAAGGCTATACCCCTTCGTGTTAGATG
TAGTTTTAGCTACCCAACCCGAGTCTATGAGCTTGACTTCAGATGTAGAAGGCATTAAATCGTTTTGAAT
ATTAATTAAAAAACGATGAAAATTAAATATTTAAAAGCAATCATACGCTGAAAATTTAGTGCTGTGGCTA
ATCCTTCAACATGGAAATGCCATAAAAGTGACTTTGACAAAAAAAAAAGTATATACAGGTAGTAAACTCA
TCTACTTCATTGACTTTGTTTACAGCATGTGGAAGGAGGAATATTTATTGCTAAATCGTAGTTTAACATT
CAATAAGTAATACTATTGAAATTCGACAAGATTGGCCGCATGGATGAAAAAGAGGCATTTTGCTTTGGGA
GAATTAGTCCAAATTAGAACTGAAAAAAAAAACTTTACGAGGCAAAAATGTCGGATTGAGATCGTAAAAG
TTCGCTCGTCGTCTTTTGCTTTGTGATTGTTTTCATGGATACATCTTGCTGGATATTTAAATTTTAGTAC
TATGTATAAGATATTCTATAAATGTTTTATCACCCAAACCTGTTAGCGCCTTCTTAATTCTATTCAATCT
GGCTTTTGCTCTGAGACTACTTCTTGGACTTTCACTACTTGTTAGTTATACGGAATTTGTGTAATTAGAA
GTGAAATAATCCTTTCTATTAGTAATGCGAGCTGCAATTCGAGTCTAACTCCTTAACCACTCGGACATAG
TGACTTATCTGACACTCATTGTAAATTAATATATATATAGGCATTTTGTTTAGTTAAAGGTACTTAAGTA
ATTAGTATAAACGAACCAATTTTATAATCAGGAAGTTAAGTGAATGGTAGCACATGTCGTAAAAATTGTG
AATTTTTATTGAATAATATTTTAAATACAAGCCTTTCTAGACTAGGTATACTCATAAACATATATGAGCA
AAAGGATAGAGGAGATTACATTGCATCTTCTACAAATTTATTTATTGCCCTTTACTGAAAAATTAAATAA
TGAGTACTAAATGATAAAAAGCGCTCAGTACAAGAAAGATTGCAAAAATATTGCATTCTTCATGAATTAA
AGTTGCATATAAGGCATATTGAAAGTAATAGTACTAAAACAGCAGTTAGCGAAAATTAATAGAATTATAT
TCGCAAGACAATTGTGACATTAAATTAAAAAATTGTAGAATTTTTACTATCCTCTTTAACGCCATGAGCC
TTTATAAAAAGGTTAAATTAGTTTTAACATTCTTTTTTTGAGTAAGAGTTTACAATTTATCAAAACCTGT
GTTATTATATTCATTAGTTTCAATTTATTAGCATCTAGAGAAAAATCAATTGGCAGTTACATTGTTGGAA
TTTATGAAGAAAAAGAATCTACAACGGAGAATAAGTTGCTGATCGCTTTCCCTAAAATTGTATATTTTGC
TGAGCTTATTTTGACATTTCGTTGAAGTTTTCTCTAATTCGCATTCATTTTAAGTAAAACAATGAGAAAT
AAAATTACAAAAAATACAAATTAAAATACAATTTTTAGCTATAATTATAGACGATGCCCTTGTATCCCAT
TCTGTCTCGCTTGCCCCTACTTTTTATCTTTTATATACCATAATGAACGCTGCCGCTACTAACCATACCC
CGATTTTACATTTCGGACTCCCAAGGACGTACAAAATAGAAAACTATAGAAAAAAATAATCAGAAAATAG
CATGTCATCTCTTTGTAAAACGCGTTTGCAAGAAGAAAGGAAACAATGGAGAAGAGATCATCCATTTGTA
TGTAAATTTTAGTAAACTTGAAGAAATCACTAACAACTTCTCTTACTTAGGGATTCTATGCAAAACCTTG
TAAATCATCTGATGGAGGACTCGATTTAATGAATTGGAAGGTTGGATTTCCAGGTGGCACTTTTCGGGGA
AATGTGCGCGGAACCCCTATTTGTTTATTTTTCTAAATACATTCAAATATGTATCCGCTCATGAGACAAT
AACCCTGATAAATGCTTCAATAATATTGAAAAAGGAAGAGTATGAGTATTCAACATTTCCGTGTCGCCCT
TATTCCCTTTTTTGCGGCATTTTGCCTTCCTGTTTTTGCTCACCCAGAAACGCTGGTGAAAGTAAAAGAT
GCTGAAGATCAGTTGGGTGCACGAGTGGGTTACATCGAACTGGATCTCAACAGCGGTAAGATCCTTGAGA
GTTTTCGCCCCGAAGAACGTTTTCCAATGATGAGCACTTTTAAAGTTCTGCTATGTGGCGCGGTATTATC
CCGTATTGACGCCGGGCAAGAGCAACTCGGTCGCCGCATACACTATTCTCAGAATGACTTGGTTGAGTAC
TCACCAGTCACAGAAAAGCATCTTACGGATGGCATGACAGTAAGAGAATTATGCAGTGCTGCCATAACCA
TGAGTGATAACACTGCGGCCAACTTACTTCTGACAACGATCGGAGGACCGAAGGAGCTAACCGCTTTTTT
GCACAACATGGGGGATCATGTAACTCGCCTTGATCGTTGGGAACCGGAGCTGAATGAAGCCATACCAAAC
GACGAGCGTGACACCACGATGCCTGTAGCAATGGCAACAACGTTGCGCAAACTATTAACTGGCGAACTAC
TTACTCTAGCTTCCCGGCAACAATTAATAGACTGGATGGAGGCGGATAAAGTTGCAGGACCACTTCTGCG
CTCGGCCCTTCCGGCTGGCTGGTTTATTGCTGATAAATCTGGAGCCGGTGAGCGTGGATCTCGCGGTATC
ATTGCAGCACTGGGGCCAGATGGTAAGCCCTCCCGTATCGTAGTTATCTACACGACGGGGAGTCAGGCAA
CTATGGATGAACGAAATAGACAGATCGCTGAGATAGGTGCCTCACTGATTAAGCATTGGTAACTGTCAGA
CCAAGTTTACTCATATATACTTTAGATTGATTTAAAACTTCATTTTTAATTTAAAAGGATCTAGGTGAAG
ATCCTTTTTGATAATCTCATGACCAAAATCCCTTAACGTGAGTTTTCGTTCCACTGAGCGTCAGACCCCG
TAGAAAAGATCAAAGGATCTTCTTGAGATCCTTTTTTTCTGCGCGTAATCTGCTGCTTGCAAACAAAAAA
ACCACCGCTACCAGCGGTGGTTTGTTTGCCGGATCAAGAGCTACCAACTCTTTTTCCGAAGGTAACTGGC
TTCAGCAGAGCGCAGATACCAAATACTGTTCTTCTAGTGTAGCCGTAGTTAGGCCACCACTTCAAGAACT
CTGTAGCACCGCCTACATACCTCGCTCTGCTAATCCTGTTACCAGTGGCTGCTGCCAGTGGCGATAAGTC
GTGTCTTACCGGGTTGGACTCAAGACGATAGTTACCGGATAAGGCGCAGCGGTCGGGCTGAACGGGGGGT
TCGTGCACACAGCCCAGCTTGGAGCGAACGACCTACACCGAACTGAGATACCTACAGCGTGAGCTATGAG
AAAGCGCCACGCTTCCCGAAGGGAGAAAGGCGGACAGGTATCCGGTAAGCGGCAGGGTCGGAACAGGAGA
GCGCACGAGGGAGCTTCCAGGGGGAAACGCCTGGTATCTTTATAGTCCTGTCGGGTTTCGCCACCTCTGA
CTTGAGCGTCGATTTTTGTGATGCTCGTCAGGGGGGCGGAGCCTATGGAAAAACGCCAGCAACGCGGCCT
TTTTACGGTTCCTGGCCTTTTGCTGGCCTTTTGCTCACATGTTCTTTCCTGCGTTATCCCCTGATTCTGT
GGATAACCGTATTACCGCCTTTGAGTGAGCTGATACCGCTCGCCGCAGCCGAACGACCGAGCGCAGCGAG
TCAGTGAGCGAGGAAGCGGAAG
Features (pLannotate 1.2.2; 18 found; start..end, strand, type, name):
      2..94      +  CDS            lacI (fragment): lac repressor; lacI; The lac repressor binds to the lac operator to inhibit transcription in E. coli. This inhibition can be relieved by adding lactose or isopropyl-β-D-thiogalactopyranoside (IPTG).
    107..128     +  protein_bind   CAP binding site: CAP binding activates transcription in the presence of cAMP. E. coli catabolite activator protein
    143..173     +  promoter       lac promoter: promoter for the E. coli lac operon
    181..197     +  protein_bind   lac operator: The lac repressor binds to the lac operator to inhibit transcription in E. coli. This inhibition can be relieved by adding lactose or isopropyl-β-D-thiogalactopyranoside (IPTG). lac repressor encoded by lacI
    242..260     +  promoter       T3 promoter: promoter for bacteriophage T3 RNA polymerase
    273..380     +  misc_feature   MCS: pBluescript multiple cloning site
    389..407     -  promoter       T7 promoter: promoter for bacteriophage T7 RNA polymerase
    415..570     +  CDS            lacZα (fragment): LacZα fragment of β-galactosidase; lacZ fragment
    574..1029    +  rep_origin     f1 ori (sequence partly withheld): f1 bacteriophage origin of replication; arrow indicates direction of (+) strand synthesis
   1255..2367    -  CDS            leu1: LEU3_SCHPO - Experimental evidence at protein level: Swiss-Prot protein existence level 1. Catalyzes the oxidation of 3-carboxy-2-hydroxy-4- methylpentanoate (3-isopropylmalate) to 3-carboxy-4-methyl-2- oxopentanoate. The product decarboxylates to 4-methyl-2 oxopentanoate. From Schizosaccharomyces pombe (strain 972 / ATCC 24843) (Fission yeast).
   2955..4113    +  promoter       nmt1 promoter: wild-type nmt1 promoter from Schizosaccharomyces pombe, conferring strong thiamine-repressible expression
   4117..4141    -  misc_feature   MCS (fragment): pUC18/19 multiple cloning site
   5211..5994    -  rep_origin     ars1: Schizosaccharomyces pombe autonomously replicating sequence ars1
   6155..6220    +  CDS            hus5 (fragment): UBC9_SCHPO - Also known as ubc9. Experimental evidence at protein level: Swiss-Prot protein existence level 1. Catalyzes the covalent attachment of ubiquitin-like protein SUMO/Smt3 to other proteins. Required for efficient recovery from DNA damage or S-phase arrest and normal mitosis. This may be as part of a checkpoint independent recovery process. From Schizosaccharomyces pombe (strain 972 / ATCC 24843) (Fission yeast).
   6274..6348    +  CDS            hus5 (fragment): UBC9_SCHPO - Also known as ubc9. Experimental evidence at protein level: Swiss-Prot protein existence level 1. Catalyzes the covalent attachment of ubiquitin-like protein SUMO/Smt3 to other proteins. Required for efficient recovery from DNA damage or S-phase arrest and normal mitosis. This may be as part of a checkpoint independent recovery process. From Schizosaccharomyces pombe (strain 972 / ATCC 24843) (Fission yeast).
   6370..6474    +  promoter       AmpR promoter: bla
   6475..7335    +  CDS            AmpR: β-lactamase; bla; confers resistance to ampicillin, carbenicillin, and related antibiotics
   7506..8094    +  rep_origin     ori: high-copy-number ColE1/pMB1/pBR322/pUC origin of replication
