[The description below was written by a language model from this plasmid's Addgene catalogue record and pLannotate feature annotations shown in this document.]
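Description:
pYZ158 is an empty-backbone episomal expression vector for the fission yeast Schizosaccharomyces pombe, catalogued at about 8.3 kb (the sequenced record is 8,275 nt). It is a shuttle plasmid. In E. coli it is maintained at high copy through a ColE1/pUC-type origin and selected with ampicillin via the β-lactamase gene and its native promoter. In S. pombe it replicates autonomously through the ars1 element and is selected with the S. pombe leu1 gene, which encodes 3-isopropylmalate dehydrogenase and complements leucine auxotrophy in leu1-deficient hosts.

The expression module is the wild-type nmt1 promoter, a strong promoter that is repressed by thiamine, so transcription of a cloned gene can be switched on by growing cells without thiamine. A short fragment of a pUC18/19-type polylinker lies immediately downstream of it and presumably serves as the cloning site. No insert is present, and the feature table does not annotate a terminator in the unannotated stretch between this site and ars1.

The plasmid also retains pBluescript-derived elements. These include a lac promoter/operator region with a CAP binding site, a multiple cloning site flanked by T3 and T7 promoters, a lacZα fragment and an f1 origin for single-stranded DNA production. Small lacI and hus5 fragments are also detected; they appear to be carried-over remnants rather than functional parts. The associated publication describes optimized common entry vectors alongside designer marker deletions in S. pombe, so pYZ158 is suited to thiamine-regulated expression of a gene of interest in leu1-deleted strains.
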