Addgene plasmid #98414: pYZ158
Purpose: (Empty Backbone) Pombe Expression Vector - nmt1 promoter with Sp.leu1 marker
Depositing lab: Jef Boeke. Depositing organization: NYU Grossman School of Medicine. Publication: Construction of Designer Selectable Marker Deletions with CRISPR-Cas9 Toolbox in Schizosaccharomyces pombe and Optimized Design of Common Entry Vectors. Zhao Y, Boeke JD. G3 (Bethesda). 2018 Jan 10. pii: g3.117.300363. doi: 10.1534/g3.117.300363. PubMed 29321167.
Backbone
  Vector backbone: pYZ158
  Backbone size (bp): 8285
  Vector type: Yeast Expression
  Selectable markers: Spleu1
Growth in bacteria
  Bacterial resistance: Ampicillin, 100 μg/mL
  Growth temperature: 37°C
  Growth strain: DH5alpha
  Copy number: High Copy
Terms and licenses: Academic/Nonprofit Terms; Industry Terms: Not Available to Industry
How to cite: pYZ158 was a gift from Jef Boeke (Addgene plasmid # 98414 ; http://n2t.net/addgene:98414 ; RRID:Addgene_98414)
